Addgene plasmid #20139: pDEST27-alpha-catenin
Depositing lab: Valeri Vasioukhin. Depositing organization: Fred Hutchinson Cancer Center. Publication: Alpha-E-catenin binds to dynamitin and regulates dynactin-mediated intracellular traffic. Lien WH, Gelfand VI, Vasioukhin V. J Cell Biol. 2008 Dec 15. 183(6):989-97. 10.1083/jcb.200805041 PubMed 19075109.
Backbone
  Vector backbone: pDEST27
  Backbone manufacturer: Inivitrogen
  Backbone size w/o insert (bp): 8123
  Vector type: Mammalian Expression
  Selectable markers: G418
Growth in bacteria
  Bacterial resistance: Ampicillin, 100 μg/mL
  Growth temperature: 37°C
  Growth strain: DH5alpha
  Copy number: Unknown
Gene/Insert
  Gene/Insert name: pDEST27-alpha catenin (alt name: alpha catenin)
  Species: M. musculus (mouse)
  Cloning method: Gateway Cloning
  Sequencing primers: 5′ N/A
Terms and licenses: Academic/Nonprofit Terms; Industry Terms: Not Available to Industry
How to cite: pDEST27-alpha-catenin was a gift from Valeri Vasioukhin (Addgene plasmid # 20139 ; http://n2t.net/addgene:20139 ; RRID:Addgene_20139)
