[The description below was written by a language model from this plasmid's Addgene catalogue record.]
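Description:
pDEST27-alpha-catenin is a mammalian expression plasmid in which mouse alpha-catenin has been placed into the commercial Gateway destination vector pDEST27 by Gateway recombination cloning. The backbone alone is listed as about 8.1 kb. The size of the insert is not given, and no feature table or sequence annotation accompanies the entry. The plasmid is propagated in standard E. coli cloning strains under ampicillin selection, with copy number recorded as unknown. It also carries a marker that allows G418 selection of transfected mammalian cells, so it can be used for stable line generation as well as transient expression.

The record does not state the promoter, the tags or the exact boundaries of the coding sequence. pDEST27 is generally known as a Gateway destination vector that drives expression from a CMV promoter and fuses glutathione S-transferase (GST) to the N-terminus of the recombined open reading frame. If that holds here, the product would be GST-alpha-catenin, but this should be confirmed against the sequence. In a Gateway expression clone, the LR reaction replaces the destination vector's negative-selection cassette with the gene of interest, which ends up flanked by attB recombination sites.

The associated publication reports that alpha-E-catenin binds dynamitin and regulates dynactin-mediated intracellular traffic. That suggests the insert is the alpha-E-catenin isoform and that the construct was used to express the protein in mammalian cells for interaction studies such as affinity pull-downs. The catalogue fields themselves do not spell out either the isoform or the intended application.
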