>Addgene plasmid #20139 | pDEST27-alpha-catenin | addgene partial sequence | sequence record 26003 | 20139 with CMV-F
GCAGAGCTCGTTTAGTGAACCGTCAGATCGCCTGGAGACGCCATCCACGCTGTTTTGACCTCCATAGAAG
ACACCGGGACCGATCCAGCCTCCGGACTCTAGCCTAGGCCGCGGACCATGGCCCCTATACTAGGTTATTG
GAAAATTAAGGGCCTTGTGCAACCCACTCGACTTCTTTTGGAATATCTTGAAGAAAAATATGAAGAGCAT
TTGTATGAGCGCGATGAAGGTGATAAATGGCGAAACAAAAAGTTTGAATTGGGTTTGGAGTTTCCCAATC
TTCCTTATTATATTGATGGTGATGTTAAATTAACACAGTCTATGGCCATCATACGTTATATAGCTGACAA
GCACAACATGTTGGGTGGTTGTCCAAAAGAGCGTGCAGAGATTTCAATGCTTGAAGGAGCGGTTTTGGAT
ATTAGATACGGTGTTTCGAGAATTGCATATAGTAAAGACTTTGAAACTCTCAAAGTTGATTTTCTTAGCA
AGCTACCTGAAATGCTGAAAATGTTCGAAGATCGTTTATGTCATAAAACATATTTAAATGGTGATCATGT
AACCCATCCTGACTTCATGTTGTATGACGCTCTTGATGTTGTTTTATACATGGACCCAATGTGCCTGGAT
GCGTTCCCAAAATTAGTTTGTTTTNNAAACGTATTGAAGCTATCCCACAAATTGATAAGTACTTGAAATC
CNGCANGTATATAGCATGGNNTTTGCAGGGTGA
