>Addgene plasmid #20139 | pDEST27-alpha-catenin | addgene partial sequence | sequence record 26004 | 20139 with pGEX-5
CTGGTTCCGCGTTCTAGATCAACAAGTTTGTACAAAAAAGCAGGCTCCGAATTCGCCCTTATGACTGCCG
TCCACGCAGGCAACATAAACTTCAAATGGGACCCCAAAAGTCTGGAGATTAGGACTCTGGCTGTTGAAAG
ACTGTTGGAGCCTCTTGTTACACAGGTTACAACCCTGGTAAACACCAATAGTAAAGGGCCGTCTAATAAA
AAGAGAGGCCGTTCTAAGAAGGCCCATGTTTTGGCTGCATCTGTTGAACAAGCAACTGAGAATTTCTTGG
AAAAGGGGGATAAAATTGCAAAAGAGAGCCAGTTTCTCAAGGAGGAGCTTGTGGTTGCTGTAGAAGATGT
TCGAAAACAAGGAGATTTGATGAAGAGCGCTGCTGGGGAGTTTGCAGATGATCCATGCTCTTCTGTGAAG
CGAGGCAACATGGTCCGGGCAGCTCGAGCTTTGCTCTCTGCCGTCACCCGGCTGCTGATTCTGGCTGACA
TGGCAGATGTCTACAAATTACTTGTTCAGCTGAAAGTTGTGGAAGATGGTATATTGAAACTGAGGAATGC
TGGCAATGAACAAGACTTAGGGATACAGTACAAAGCTCTGAAACCAGAAGTAGATAAGCTGAACATCATG
GCAGCAAAAAGACAACAGGAACTAAAAGATGTGGGCAATCGTGATCAGATGGCTGCAGCTAGAGGAATCC
TG
